Addgene plasmid #167563: pENeCFPCNAL2 pc922
Purpose: For construction of CFP-tagged human PCNA, the GFP coding sequence in the pENeGFPCNAL2 vector was replaced by the ECFP coding sequence from the pECFP-C1 vector (Clontech Laboratories, Inc., CA).
Depositing lab: Cristina Cardoso. Depositing organization: Technische Universitaet Darmstadt. Publication: Methyl-CpG binding domain protein 1 regulates localization and activity of Tet1 in a CXXC3 domain-dependent manner. Zhang P, Rausch C, Hastert FD, Boneva B, Filatova A, Patil SJ, Nuber UA, Gao Y, Zhao X, Cardoso MC. Nucleic Acids Res. 2017 Apr 25. doi: 10.1093/nar/gkx281. PubMed 28449087.
Backbone
  Vector backbone: pEVRF
  Vector type: Mammalian Expression
Growth in bacteria
  Bacterial resistance: Ampicillin, 100 μg/mL
  Growth temperature: 37°C
  Growth strain: DH5alpha
  Copy number: High Copy
Gene/Insert 1
  Gene/Insert name: Proliferating Cell Nuclear Antigen (alt name: PCNA)
  Species: H. sapiens (human)
  GenBank ID: NM_002592.2
  Entrez Gene: PCNA (a.k.a. ATLD2)
Gene/Insert 2
  Gene/Insert name: CFP
  Species: Aequoria victoria
  Promoter: CMV
  Cloning method: Restriction Enzyme; 5′ cloning site AgeI (not destroyed); 3′ cloning site BsrGI (not destroyed)
  Sequencing primers: 5′ CATGGTCCTGCTGGAGTTCGTG
Terms and licenses: Academic/Nonprofit Terms; Industry Terms: Not Available to Industry
How to cite: pENeCFPCNAL2 pc922 was a gift from Cristina Cardoso (Addgene plasmid # 167563 ; http://n2t.net/addgene:167563 ; RRID:Addgene_167563)
