[The description below was written by a language model from this plasmid's Addgene catalogue record and pLannotate feature annotations shown in this document.]
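Description:
pENeCFPCNAL2 pc922 is a mammalian expression plasmid on the pEVRF backbone that produces human proliferating cell nuclear antigen (PCNA) fused at its N-terminus to the cyan fluorescent protein ECFP. According to the record, it was derived from the corresponding GFP-PCNA vector by swapping the GFP coding sequence for ECFP taken from pECFP-C1, using AgeI and BsrGI sites that remain intact. In bacteria the plasmid is maintained by a high-copy ColE1/pUC-type origin and selected with ampicillin through the β-lactamase gene. Short remnants of rop, bom, the tetracycline resistance gene and lacI reflect the pBR322-type ancestry of the backbone and are not functional units.

In the 6,025-nt full-sequence annotation, the expression cassette is driven by the CMV immediate early enhancer and promoter, followed by the HSV thymidine kinase 5' untranslated region. ECFP and then PCNA follow on the same strand, separated by a short gap consistent with a linker. Downstream lie a rabbit β-globin intron, a stretch of β-globin exon sequence and the β-globin polyadenylation signal, which provide splicing and 3' end processing of the transcript. A T7 promoter sits upstream of the CMV enhancer, and an SV40 early promoter region lies on the opposite strand beyond the poly(A) signal. No mammalian selection marker is annotated.

A second sequence record attached to the entry (6,035 nt) shows the same backbone but annotates EGFP fused to RPA2 rather than ECFP-PCNA. It therefore appears to describe a different construct and does not match the catalogue description. Fluorescent PCNA fusions are commonly used to visualise replication sites in living cells, and the associated publication concerns MBD1 and Tet1 localization.
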