Features (pLannotate 1.2.2; 17 found; start..end, strand, type, name):
     66..84      +  promoter       T7 promoter: promoter for bacteriophage T7 RNA polymerase
    108..411     +  enhancer       CMV enhancer: human cytomegalovirus immediate early enhancer
    412..615     +  promoter       CMV promoter: human cytomegalovirus (CMV) immediate early promoter
    705..744     +  5'UTR          HSV TK 5'-UTR: 5' untranslated region from the herpes simplex virus thymidine kinase gene
    819..1535    +  CDS            ECFP: ECFP is a basic (constitutively fluorescent) cyan fluorescent protein published in 1996, derived from Aequorea victoria. It has low acid sensitivity.
   1590..2372    +  CDS            PCNA: PCNA_HUMAN - Experimental evidence at protein level: Swiss-Prot protein existence level 1. Auxiliary protein of DNA polymerase delta and is involved in the control of eukaryotic DNA replication by increasing the polymerase's processibility during elongation of the leading strand. Induces a robust stimulatory effect on the 3'-5' exonuclease and 3'- phosphodiesterase, but not apurinic-apyrimidinic (AP) endonuclease, APEX2 activities. Has to be loaded onto DNA in order to be able to stimulate APEX2. Plays a key role in DNA damage response (DDR) by being conveniently positioned at the replication
   2397..2969    +  intron         β-globin intron: intron from rabbit β-globin gene
   2973..3095    +  CDS            HBB: HBB_COLGU - Experimental evidence at transcript level: Swiss-Prot protein existence level 2. Involved in oxygen transport from the lung to the various peripheral tissues. From Colobus guereza (Mantled guereza) (Eastern black-and-white colobus monkey).
   3166..3221    +  polyA_signal   β-globin poly(A) signal: rabbit β-globin polyadenylation signal (Gil and Proudfoot, 1987)
   3557..3746    -  promoter       SV40 promoter: SV40 early promoter
   3746..3800    -  CDS            lacI (fragment): lac repressor; lacI; The lac repressor binds to the lac operator to inhibit transcription in E. coli. This inhibition can be relieved by adding lactose or isopropyl-β-D-thiogalactopyranoside (IPTG).
   3983..4571    -  rep_origin     ori: high-copy-number ColE1/pMB1/pBR322/pUC origin of replication
   4742..5602    -  CDS            AmpR: β-lactamase; bla; confers resistance to ampicillin, carbenicillin, and related antibiotics
   5603..5707    -  promoter       AmpR promoter: bla
   5802..5837    +  CDS            rop (fragment): Rop protein, which maintains plasmids at low copy number; rop
   5939..5987    +  misc_feature   bom (fragment): basis of mobility region from pBR322
   5988..50      -  CDS            TcR (fragment) (across the origin): tetracycline efflux protein; tet; confers resistance to tetracycline
>Addgene plasmid #167563 | pENeCFPCNAL2 pc922 | addgene full sequence | sequence record 403652 | Addgene NGS Result
AGCCCAGTAGTAGGTTGAGGCCGTTGAGCACCGCCGCCGCAAGGAATGGTCTGGCTTATCGAAATTAATA
CGACTCACTATAGGGAGACCGGAATTCGAGCTCGCCCCGTTACATAACTTACGGTAAATGGCCCGCCTGG
CTGACCGCCCAACGACCCCCGCCCATTGACGTCAATAATGACGTATGTTCCCATAGTAACGCCAATAGGG
ACTTTCCATTGACGTCAATGGGTGGAGTATTTACGGTAAACTGCCCACTTGGCAGTACATCAAGTGTATC
ATATGCCAAGTACGCCCCCTATTGACGTCAATGACGGTAAATGGCCCGCCTGGCATTATGCCCAGTACAT
GACCTTATGGGACTTTCCTACTTGGCAGTACATCTACGTATTAGTCATCGCTATTACCATGGTGATGCGG
TTTTGGCAGTACATCAATGGGCGTGGATAGCGGTTTGACTCACGGGGATTTCCAAGTCTCCACCCCATTG
ACGTCAATGGGAGTTTGTTTTGGCACCAAAATCAACGGGACTTTCCAAAATGTCGTAACAACTCCGCCCC
ATTGACGCAAATGGGCGGTAGGCGTGTACGGTGGGAGGTCTATATAAGCAGAGCTCGTTTAGTGAACCGT
CAGATCGCCTGGAGACGCCATCCACGCTGTTTTGACCTCCATAGAAGACACCGGGACCGATCCAGCCTCC
GGGGGATCTTGGTGGCGTGAAACTCCCGCACCTCTTCGGCCAGCGCCTTGTAGAAGCGCGTATGGCTTCG
TGGGGATCCCCGAAGAAGAAGCGCAAAGTACTGGTACCGGTCGCCACCATGGTGAGCAAGGGCGAGGAGC
TGTTCACCGGGGTGGTGCCCATCCTGGTCGAGCTGGACGGCGACGTAAACGGCCACAAGTTCAGCGTGTC
CGGCGAGGGCGAGGGCGATGCCACCTACGGCAAGCTGACCCTGAAGTTCATCTGCACCACCGGCAAGCTG
CCCGTGCCCTGGCCCACCCTCGTGACCACCCTGACCTGGGGCGTGCAGTGCTTCAGCCGCTACCCCGACC
ACATGAAGCAGCACGACTTCTTCAAGTCCGCCATGCCCGAAGGCTACGTCCAGGAGCGCACCATCTTCTT
CAAGGACGACGGCAACTACAAGACCCGCGCCGAGGTGAAGTTCGAGGGCGACACCCTGGTGAACCGCATC
GAGCTGAAGGGCATCGACTTCAAGGAGGACGGCAACATCCTGGGGCACAAGCTGGAGTACAACTACATCA
GCCACAACGTCTATATCACCGCCGACAAGCAGAAGAACGGCATCAAGGCCAACTTCAAGATCCGCCACAA
CATCGAGGACGGCAGCGTGCAGCTCGCCGACCACTACCAGCAGAACACCCCCATCGGCGACGGCCCCGTG
CTGCTGCCCGACAACCACTACCTGAGCACCCAGTCCGCCCTGAGCAAAGACCCCAACGAGAAGCGCGATC
ACATGGTCCTGCTGGAGTTCGTGACCGCCGCCGGGATCACTCTCGGCATGGACGAGCTGTACAAGGGCGA
AGGGCAAGGGCAAGGGCAAGGGCCGGGCCGCGGCTACGCGTATCGATCCATGTTCGAGGCGCGCCTGGTC
CAGGGCTCCATCCTCAAGAAGGTGTTGGAGGCACTCAAGGACCTCATCAACGAGGCCTGCTGGGATATTA
GCTCCAGCGGTGTAAACCTGCAGAGCATGGACTCGTCCCACGTCTCTTTGGTGCAGCTCACCCTGCGGTC
TGAGGGCTTCGACACCTACCGCTGCGACCGCAACCTGGCCATGGGCGTGAACCTCACCAGTATGTCCAAA
ATACTAAAATGCGCCGGCAATGAAGATATCATTACACTAAGGGCCGAAGATAACGCGGATACCTTGGCGC
TAGTATTTGAAGCACCAAACCAGGAGAAAGTTTCAGACTATGAAATGAAGTTGATGGATTTAGATGTTGA
ACAACTTGGAATTCCAGAACAGGAGTACAGCTGTGTAGTAAAGATGCCTTCTGGTGAATTTGCACGTATA
TGCCGAGATCTCAGCCATATTGGAGATGCTGTTGTAATTTCCTGTGCAAAAGACGGAGTGAAATTTTCTG
CAAGTGGAGAACTTGGAAATGGAAACATTAAATTGTCACAGACAAGTAATGTCGATAAAGAGGAGGAAGC
TGTTACCATAGAGATGAATGAACCAGTTCAACTAACTTTTGCACTGAGGTACCTGAACTTCTTTACAAAA
GCCACTCCACTCTCTTCAACGGTGACACTCAGTATGTCTGCAGATGTACCCCTTGTTGTAGAGTATAAAA
TTGCGGATATGGGACACTTAAAATACTACTTGGCTCCCAAGATCGAGGATGAAGAAGGATCTTAGTCTAG
AGCTGAGAACTTCAGGGTGAGTTTGGGGACCCTTGATTGTTCTTTCTTTTTCGCTATTGTAAAATTCATG
TTATATGGAGGGGGCAAAGTTTTCAGGGTGTTGTTTAGAATGGGAAGATGTCCCTTGTATCACCATGGAC
CCTCATGATAATTTTGTTTCTTTCACTTTCTACTCTGTTGACAACCATTGTCTCCTCTTATTTTCTTTTC
ATTTTCTGTAACTTTTTCGTTAAACTTTAGCTTGCATTTGTAACGAATTTTTAAATTCACTTTTGTTTAT
TTGTCAGATTGTAAGTACTTTCTCTAATCACTTTTTTTTCAAGGCAATCAGGGTATATTATATTGTACTT
CAGCACAGTTTTAGAGAACAATTGTTATAATTAAATGATAAGGTAGAATATTTCTGCATATAAATTCTGG
CTGGCGTGGAAATATTCTTATTGGTAGAAACAACTACACCCTGGTCATCATCCTGCCTTTCTCTTTATGG
TTACAATGATATACACTGTTTGAGATGAGGATAAAATACTCTGAGTCCAAACCGGGCCCCTCTGCTAACC
ATGTTCATGCCTTCTTCTCTTTCCTACAGCTCCTGGGCAACGTGCTGGTTGTTGTGCTGTCTCATCATTT
TGGCAAAGAATTCACTCCTCAGGTGCAGGCTGCCTATCAGAAGGTGGTGGCTGGTGTGGCCAATGCCCTG
GCTCACAAATACCACTGAGATCTTTTTCCCTCTGCCAAAAATTATGGGGACATCATGAAGCCCCTTGAGC
ATCTGACTTCTGGCTAATAAAGGAAATTTATTTTCATTGCAATAGTGTGTTGGAATTTTTTGTGTCTCTC
ACTCGGAAGGACATATGGGAGGGCAAATCATTTAAAACATCAGAATGAGTATTTGGTTTAGAGTTTGGCA
ACATATGCCCATATGCTGGCTGCCATGAACAAAGGTTGGCTATAAAGAGGTCATCAGTATATGAAACAGC
CCCCTGCTGTCCATTCCTTATTCCATAGAAAAGCCTTGACTTGAGGTTAGATTTTTTTTATATTTTGTTT
TGTGTTATTTTTTTCTTTAACATCCCTAAAATTTTCCTTACATGTTTTACTAGCCAGATTTTTCCTCCTC
TCCTGACTACTCCCAGTCATAGCTGTCCCTCTTCTCTTATGGAGATCCCGGAGCTTTTTGCAAAAGCCTA
GGCCTCCAAAAAAGCCTCTTCACTACTTCTGGAATAGCTCAGAGGCCGAGGCGGCCTCGGCCTCTGCATA
AATAAAAAAAATTAGTCAGCCATGGGGCGGAGAATGGGCGGAACTGGGCGGAGTTAGGGGCGGGATGGGC
GGAGTTAGGGGCGGGACTATGGTTGCTGACTAATTGCTGCATTAATGAATCGGCCAACGCGCGGGGAGAG
GCGGTTTGCGTATTGGGCGCTCTTCCGCTTCCTCGCTCACTGACTCGCTGCGCTCGGTCGTTCGGCTGCG
GCGAGCGGTATCAGCTCACTCAAAGGCGGTAATACGGTTATCCACAGAATCAGGGGATAACGCAGGAAAG
AACATGTGAGCAAAAGGCCAGCAAAAGGCCAGGAACCGTAAAAAGGCCGCGTTGCTGGCGTTTTTCCATA
GGCTCCGCCCCCCTGACGAGCATCACAAAAATCGACGCTCAAGTCAGAGGTGGCGAAACCCGACAGGACT
ATAAAGATACCAGGCGTTTCCCCCTGGAAGCTCCCTCGTGCGCTCTCCTGTTCCGACCCTGCCGCTTACC
GGATACCTGTCCGCCTTTCTCCCTTCGGGAAGCGTGGCGCTTTCTCATAGCTCACGCTGTAGGTATCTCA
GTTCGGTGTAGGTCGTTCGCTCCAAGCTGGGCTGTGTGCACGAACCCCCCGTTCAGCCCGACCGCTGCGC
CTTATCCGGTAACTATCGTCTTGAGTCCAACCCGGTAAGACACGACTTATCGCCACTGGCAGCAGCCACT
GGTAACAGGATTAGCAGAGCGAGGTATGTAGGCGGTGCTACAGAGTTCTTGAAGTGGTGGCCTAACTACG
GCTACACTAGAAGAACAGTATTTGGTATCTGCGCTCTGCTGAAGCCAGTTACCTTCGGAAAAAGAGTTGG
TAGCTCTTGATCCGGCAAACAAACCACCGCTGGTAGCGGTGGTTTTTTTGTTTGCAAGCAGCAGATTACG
CGCAGAAAAAAAGGATCTCAAGAAGATCCTTTGATCTTTTCTACGGGGTCTGACGCTCAGTGGAACGAAA
ACTCACGTTAAGGGATTTTGGTCATGAGATTATCAAAAAGGATCTTCACCTAGATCCTTTTAAATTAAAA
ATGAAGTTTTAAATCAATCTAAAGTATATATGAGTAAACTTGGTCTGACAGTTACCAATGCTTAATCAGT
GAGGCACCTATCTCAGCGATCTGTCTATTTCGTTCATCCATAGTTGCCTGACTCCCCGTCGTGTAGATAA
CTACGATACGGGAGGGCTTACCATCTGGCCCCAGTGCTGCAATGATACCGCGAGACCCACGCTCACCGGC
TCCAGATTTATCAGCAATAAACCAGCCAGCCGGAAGGGCCGAGCGCAGAAGTGGTCCTGCAACTTTATCC
GCCTCCATCCAGTCTATTAATTGTTGCCGGGAAGCTAGAGTAAGTAGTTCGCCAGTTAATAGTTTGCGCA
ACGTTGTTGCCATTGCTACAGGCATCGTGGTGTCACGCTCGTCGTTTGGTATGGCTTCATTCAGCTCCGG
TTCCCAACGATCAAGGCGAGTTACATGATCCCCCATGTTGTGCAAAAAAGCGGTTAGCTCCTTCGGTCCT
CCGATCGTTGTCAGAAGTAAGTTGGCCGCAGTGTTATCACTCATGGTTATGGCAGCACTGCATAATTCTC
TTACTGTCATGCCATCCGTAAGATGCTTTTCTGTGACTGGTGAGTACTCAACCAAGTCATTCTGAGAATA
GTGTATGCGGCGACCGAGTTGCTCTTGCCCGGCGTCAATACGGGATAATACCGCGCCACATAGCAGAACT
TTAAAAGTGCTCATCATTGGAAAACGTTCTTCGGGGCGAAAACTCTCAAGGATCTTACCGCTGTTGAGAT
CCAGTTCGATGTAACCCACTCGTGCACCCAACTGATCTTCAGCATCTTTTACTTTCACCAGCGTTTCTGG
GTGAGCAAAAACAGGAAGGCAAAATGCCGCAAAAAAGGGAATAAGGGCGACACGGAAATGTTGAATACTC
ATACTCTTCCTTTTTCAATATTATTGAAGCATTTATCAGGGTTATTGTCTCATGAGCGGATACATATTTG
AATGTATTTAGAAAAATAAACAAATAGGGGTTCCGCGCACATTTCCCCGAAAAGTGCCACCTGACGTCTA
AGAAACCATTATTATCATGACATTAACCTATAAAAATAGGCGTATCACGAGGCCCTTTCGTCTCGCGCGT
TTCGGTGATGACGGTGAAAACCTCTGACACATGCAGCTCCCGGAGACGGTCACAGCTTGTCTGTAAGCGG
ATGCCGGGAGCAGACAAGCCCGTCAGGGCGCGTCAGCGGGTGTTGGCGGGTGTCGGGGCTGGCTTAACTA
TGCGGCATCAGAGCAGATTGTACTGAGAGTGCACCATTCGACGCTCTCCCTTATGCGACTCCTGCATTAG
GAAGC
