Features (pLannotate 1.2.2; 19 found; start..end, strand, type, name):
      2..110     +  rep_origin     RSF ori (fragment): Plasmids containing the RSF 1030 origin of replication can be propagated in E. coli cells that contain additional plasmids with compatible origins.
    112..166     +  CDS            lacI (fragment): lac repressor; lacI; The lac repressor binds to the lac operator to inhibit transcription in E. coli. This inhibition can be relieved by adding lactose or isopropyl-β-D-thiogalactopyranoside (IPTG).
    166..355     +  promoter       SV40 promoter: SV40 early promoter
    691..746     -  polyA_signal   β-globin poly(A) signal: rabbit β-globin polyadenylation signal (Gil and Proudfoot, 1987)
    817..939     -  CDS            HBB: HBB_COLGU - Experimental evidence at transcript level: Swiss-Prot protein existence level 2. Involved in oxygen transport from the lung to the various peripheral tissues. From Colobus guereza (Mantled guereza) (Eastern black-and-white colobus monkey).
    943..1515    -  intron         β-globin intron: intron from rabbit β-globin gene
   1541..2350    -  CDS            RPA2: RFA2_HUMAN - Also known as REPA2, RPA32, RPA34. Experimental evidence at protein level: Swiss-Prot protein existence level 1. As part of the heterotrimeric replication protein A complex (RPA/RP-A), binds and stabilizes single-stranded DNA intermediates, that form during DNA replication or upon DNA stress. It prevents their reannealing and in parallel, recruits and activates different proteins and complexes involved in DNA metabolism. Thereby, it plays an essential role both in DNA replication and the cellular response to DNA damage. In the cellular response to DNA damage, the RPA complex contr
   2351..2386    -  misc_feature   MCS (fragment): multiple cloning site
   2387..3103    -  CDS            EGFP: EGFP is a basic (constitutively fluorescent) green fluorescent protein published in 1996, derived from Aequorea victoria. It is reported to be a rapidly-maturing weak dimer with moderate acid sensitivity.
   3178..3217    -  5'UTR          HSV TK 5'-UTR: 5' untranslated region from the herpes simplex virus thymidine kinase gene
   3307..3510    -  promoter       CMV promoter: human cytomegalovirus (CMV) immediate early promoter
   3511..3814    -  enhancer       CMV enhancer: human cytomegalovirus immediate early enhancer
   3838..3856    -  promoter       T7 promoter: promoter for bacteriophage T7 RNA polymerase
   3872..3959    +  CDS            TcR (fragment): tetracycline efflux protein; tet; confers resistance to tetracycline
   3960..4008    -  misc_feature   bom (fragment): basis of mobility region from pBR322
   4110..4145    -  CDS            rop (fragment): Rop protein, which maintains plasmids at low copy number; rop
   4240..4344    +  promoter       AmpR promoter: bla
   4345..5205    +  CDS            AmpR: β-lactamase; bla; confers resistance to ampicillin, carbenicillin, and related antibiotics
   5376..5964    +  rep_origin     ori: high-copy-number ColE1/pMB1/pBR322/pUC origin of replication
>Addgene plasmid #167563 | pENeCFPCNAL2 pc922 Sequencing Result | analyzer sequence | sequence record 386846
GTTATCCCCTGATTCTGTGGATAACCGTATTACCGCCTTTGAGTGAGCTGATACCGCTCGCCGCAGCCGA
ACGACCGAGCGCAGCGAGTCAGTGAGCGAGGAAGCGGAAGAGCGCCCAATACGCAAACCGCCTCTCCCCG
CGCGTTGGCCGATTCATTAATGCAGCAATTAGTCAGCAACCATAGTCCCGCCCCTAACTCCGCCCATCCC
GCCCCTAACTCCGCCCAGTTCCGCCCATTCTCCGCCCCATGGCTGACTAATTTTTTTTATTTATGCAGAG
GCCGAGGCCGCCTCGGCCTCTGAGCTATTCCAGAAGTAGTGAAGAGGCTTTTTTGGAGGCCTAGGCTTTT
GCAAAAAGCTCCGGGATCTCCATAAGAGAAGAGGGACAGCTATGACTGGGAGTAGTCAGGAGAGGAGGAA
AAATCTGGCTAGTAAAACATGTAAGGAAAATTTTAGGGATGTTAAAGAAAAAAATAACACAAAACAAAAT
ATAAAAAAAATCTAACCTCAAGTCAAGGCTTTTCTATGGAATAAGGAATGGACAGCAGGGGGCTGTTTCA
TATACTGATGACCTCTTTATAGCCAACCTTTGTTCATGGCAGCCAGCATATGGGCATATGTTGCCAAACT
CTAAACCAAATACTCATTCTGATGTTTTAAATGATTTGCCCTCCCATATGTCCTTCCGAGTGAGAGACAC
AAAAAATTCCAACACACTATTGCAATGAAAATAAATTTCCTTTATTAGCCAGAAGTCAGATGCTCAAGGG
GCTTCATGATGTCCCCATAATTTTTGGCAGAGGGAAAAAGATCTCAGTGGTATTTGTGAGCCAGGGCATT
GGCCACACCAGCCACCACCTTCTGATAGGCAGCCTGCACCTGAGGAGTGAATTCTTTGCCAAAATGATGA
GACAGCACAACAACCAGCACGTTGCCCAGGAGCTGTAGGAAAGAGAAGAAGGCATGAACATGGTTAGCAG
AGGGGCCCGGTTTGGACTCAGAGTATTTTATCCTCATCTCAAACAGTGTATATCATTGTAACCATAAAGA
GAAAGGCAGGATGATGACCAGGGTGTAGTTGTTTCTACCAATAAGAATATTTCCACGCCAGCCAGAATTT
ATATGCAGAAATATTCTACCTTATCATTTAATTATAACAATTGTTCTCTAAAACTGTGCTGAAGTACAAT
ATAATATACCCTGATTGCCTTGAAAAAAAAGTGATTAGAGAAAGTACTTACAATCTGACAAATAAACAAA
AGTGAATTTAAAAATTCGTTACAAATGCAAGCTAAAGTTTAACGAAAAAGTTACAGAAAATGAAAAGAAA
ATAAGAGGAGACAATGGTTGTCAACAGAGTAGAAAGTGAAAGAAACAAAATTATCATGAGGGTCCATGGT
GATACAAGGGACATCTTCCCATTCTAAACAACACCCTGAAAACTTTGCCCCCTCCATATAACATGAATTT
TACAATAGCGAAAAAGAAAGAACAATCAAGGGTCCCCAAACTCACCCTGAAGTTCTCAGCTCTAGAATTA
TTCTGCATCTGTGGATTTAAAATGGTCATCATCCACAGTAGAATAGATGTGCCCCTCATTGCTCAGAAAA
TCCACAGCTTGCTTGATTGAGGATACAGACATGTGTTTCAGCTGGTTCTTGAGATCCTGAAAGTTCAACC
CTTCAGGTCTTGGACAAGCCTTAATCAAATTCAACACCTGGTTTTGGGCCACAGTGAGGCCATTTGCTGG
CATGAAGCTACTCCCACCAAAGTTCCCTGCTTCACTCATTCCTGGATTGCTGATAGGTGCTCTCCCTGCT
GAGGGCTGGCTGTTGGCTTTGCTTAGTACCATGTGTGCATTGATCACTTCCAGAATATGTGTGGTGAACT
CATTCATATCCTCCAGGGGCATGATCTTAAAGGCTACCAGGCTCTTTTTGTTCTGAAAAGATCTCAGGTG
GCCTGCCACTTTCACATATGTTTCTGGAGGAACCACAGTGTTTTCACTGCTGGTGTCATCTGTGTCAACC
CACTGGCGAACGTCCATGGGTGCAGCTGTCATGTCATCTATTTTGTAAACAATGTTGGTTGGAGCCTTCT
CTGCATGTCTGATGATCCCCACAATAGTGACCTGTGAAATCTCAACATTCCCAATTCTGAACACTTCATC
AACCAAAGTGGCAGAAAGCAGCTGAGATATAGTACAGGGCACAATGTGCTGGGCTCGGGCTCTTGATTTC
TTTTCGGCTTGAGAAGGTGCGGGCGATCCAAAGCCCCCCGGGGACTGCGTGTAGCCGCCGGCTCCCCCGT
ATGAGGAGCTGCCATAGCTTTCGAATCCACTGTTCCACATAGAATTCGAAGCTTGAGCTCGAGATCTGAG
TCCGGACTTGTACAGCTCGTCCATGCCGAGAGTGATCCCGGCGGCGGTCACGAACTCCAGCAGGACCATG
TGATCGCGCTTCTCGTTGGGGTCTTTGCTCAGGGCGGACTGGGTGCTCAGGTAGTGGTTGTCGGGCAGCA
GCACGGGGCCGTCGCCGATGGGGGTGTTCTGCTGGTAGTGGTCGGCGAGCTGCACGCTGCCGTCCTCGAT
GTTGTGGCGGATCTTGAAGTTCACCTTGATGCCGTTCTTCTGCTTGTCGGCCATGATATAGACGTTGTGG
CTGTTGTAGTTGTACTCCAGCTTGTGCCCCAGGATGTTGCCGTCCTCCTTGAAGTCGATGCCCTTCAGCT
CGATGCGGTTCACCAGGGTGTCGCCCTCGAACTTCACCTCGGCGCGGGTCTTGTAGTTGCCGTCGTCCTT
GAAGAAGATGGTGCGCTCCTGGACGTAGCCTTCGGGCATGGCGGACTTGAAGAAGTCGTGCTGCTTCATG
TGGTCGGGGTAGCGGCTGAAGCACTGCACGCCGTAGGTCAGGGTGGTCACGAGGGTGGGCCAGGGCACGG
GCAGCTTGCCGGTGGTGCAGATGAACTTCAGGGTCAGCTTGCCGTAGGTGGCATCGCCCTCGCCCTCGCC
GGACACGCTGAACTTGTGGCCGTTTACGTCGCCGTCCAGCTCGACCAGGATGGGCACCACCCCGGTGAAC
AGCTCCTCGCCCTTGCTCACCATGGTGGCGACCGGTACCAGTACTTTGCGCTTCTTCTTCGGGGATCCCC
ACGAAGCCATACGCGCTTCTACAAGGCGCTGGCCGAAGAGGTGCGGGAGTTTCACGCCACCAAGATCCCC
CGGAGGCTGGATCGGTCCCGGTGTCTTCTATGGAGGTCAAAACAGCGTGGATGGCGTCTCCAGGCGATCT
GACGGTTCACTAAACGAGCTCTGCTTATATAGACCTCCCACCGTACACGCCTACCGCCCATTTGCGTCAA
TGGGGCGGAGTTGTTACGACATTTTGGAAAGTCCCGTTGATTTTGGTGCCAAAACAAACTCCCATTGACG
TCAATGGGGTGGAGACTTGGAAATCCCCGTGAGTCAAACCGCTATCCACGCCCATTGATGTACTGCCAAA
ACCGCATCACCATGGTAATAGCGATGACTAATACGTAGATGTACTGCCAAGTAGGAAAGTCCCATAAGGT
CATGTACTGGGCATAATGCCAGGCGGGCCATTTACCGTCATTGACGTCAATAGGGGGCGTACTTGGCATA
TGATACACTTGATGTACTGCCAAGTGGGCAGTTTACCGTAAATACTCCACCCATTGACGTCAATGGAAAG
TCCCTATTGGCGTTACTATGGGAACATACGTCATTATTGACGTCAATGGGCGGGGGTCGTTGGGCGGTCA
GCCAGGCGGGCCATTTACCGTAAGTTATGTAACGGGGCGAGCTCGAATTCCGGTCTCCCTATAGTGAGTC
GTATTAATTTCGATAAGCCAGACCATTCCTTGCGGCGGCGGTGCTCAACGGCCTCAACCTACTACTGGGC
TGCTTCCTAATGCAGGAGTCGCATAAGGGAGAGCGTCGAATGGTGCACTCTCAGTACAATCTGCTCTGAT
GCCGCATAGTTAAGCCAGCCCCGACACCCGCCAACACCCGCTGACGCGCCCTGACGGGCTTGTCTGCTCC
CGGCATCCGCTTACAGACAAGCTGTGACCGTCTCCGGGAGCTGCATGTGTCAGAGGTTTTCACCGTCATC
ACCGAAACGCGCGAGACGAAAGGGCCTCGTGATACGCCTATTTTTATAGGTTAATGTCATGATAATAATG
GTTTCTTAGACGTCAGGTGGCACTTTTCGGGGAAATGTGCGCGGAACCCCTATTTGTTTATTTTTCTAAA
TACATTCAAATATGTATCCGCTCATGAGACAATAACCCTGATAAATGCTTCAATAATATTGAAAAAGGAA
GAGTATGAGTATTCAACATTTCCGTGTCGCCCTTATTCCCTTTTTTGCGGCATTTTGCCTTCCTGTTTTT
GCTCACCCAGAAACGCTGGTGAAAGTAAAAGATGCTGAAGATCAGTTGGGTGCACGAGTGGGTTACATCG
AACTGGATCTCAACAGCGGTAAGATCCTTGAGAGTTTTCGCCCCGAAGAACGTTTTCCAATGATGAGCAC
TTTTAAAGTTCTGCTATGTGGCGCGGTATTATCCCGTATTGACGCCGGGCAAGAGCAACTCGGTCGCCGC
ATACACTATTCTCAGAATGACTTGGTTGAGTACTCACCAGTCACAGAAAAGCATCTTACGGATGGCATGA
CAGTAAGAGAATTATGCAGTGCTGCCATAACCATGAGTGATAACACTGCGGCCAACTTACTTCTGACAAC
GATCGGAGGACCGAAGGAGCTAACCGCTTTTTTGCACAACATGGGGGATCATGTAACTCGCCTTGATCGT
TGGGAACCGGAGCTGAATGAAGCCATACCAAACGACGAGCGTGACACCACGATGCCTGTAGCAATGGCAA
CAACGTTGCGCAAACTATTAACTGGCGAACTACTTACTCTAGCTTCCCGGCAACAATTAATAGACTGGAT
GGAGGCGGATAAAGTTGCAGGACCACTTCTGCGCTCGGCCCTTCCGGCTGGCTGGTTTATTGCTGATAAA
TCTGGAGCCGGTGAGCGTGGGTCTCGCGGTATCATTGCAGCACTGGGGCCAGATGGTAAGCCCTCCCGTA
TCGTAGTTATCTACACGACGGGGAGTCAGGCAACTATGGATGAACGAAATAGACAGATCGCTGAGATAGG
TGCCTCACTGATTAAGCATTGGTAACTGTCAGACCAAGTTTACTCATATATACTTTAGATTGATTTAAAA
CTTCATTTTTAATTTAAAAGGATCTAGGTGAAGATCCTTTTTGATAATCTCATGACCAAAATCCCTTAAC
GTGAGTTTTCGTTCCACTGAGCGTCAGACCCCGTAGAAAAGATCAAAGGATCTTCTTGAGATCCTTTTTT
TCTGCGCGTAATCTGCTGCTTGCAAACAAAAAAACCACCGCTACCAGCGGTGGTTTGTTTGCCGGATCAA
GAGCTACCAACTCTTTTTCCGAAGGTAACTGGCTTCAGCAGAGCGCAGATACCAAATACTGTTCTTCTAG
TGTAGCCGTAGTTAGGCCACCACTTCAAGAACTCTGTAGCACCGCCTACATACCTCGCTCTGCTAATCCT
GTTACCAGTGGCTGCTGCCAGTGGCGATAAGTCGTGTCTTACCGGGTTGGACTCAAGACGATAGTTACCG
GATAAGGCGCAGCGGTCGGGCTGAACGGGGGGTTCGTGCACACAGCCCAGCTTGGAGCGAACGACCTACA
CCGAACTGAGATACCTACAGCGTGAGCTATGAGAAAGCGCCACGCTTCCCGAAGGGAGAAAGGCGGACAG
GTATCCGGTAAGCGGCAGGGTCGGAACAGGAGAGCGCACGAGGGAGCTTCCAGGGGGAAACGCCTGGTAT
CTTTATAGTCCTGTCGGGTTTCGCCACCTCTGACTTGAGCGTCGATTTTTGTGATGCTCGTCAGGGGGGC
GGAGCCTATGGAAAAACGCCAGCAACGCGGCCTTTTTACGGTTCCTGGCCTTTTGCTGGCCTTTTGCTCA
CATGTTCTTTCCTGC
